Addgene plasmid #86389: pSTAP-seq_fly-zfh1_spikeIn-3
Purpose: Expression vector for a transcript origination from a D. pse core promoter, which is used as trasfection control (normalization), i.e. STAP-seq screening vector containing one specific core promoter
Depositing lab: Alexander Stark. Depositing organization: Research Institute of Molecular Pathology (IMP). Publication: Genome-wide assessment of sequence-intrinsic enhancer responsiveness at single-base-pair resolution. Arnold CD, Zabidi MA, Pagani M, Rath M, Schernhuber K, Kazmar T, Stark A. Nat Biotechnol. 2016 Dec 26. doi: 10.1038/nbt.3739. PubMed 28024147.
Backbone
  Vector backbone: pGL3
  Backbone manufacturer: Promega
  Backbone size w/o insert (bp): 3426
  Vector type: STAP-seq spike in vector
Growth in bacteria
  Bacterial resistance: Ampicillin, 100 μg/mL
  Growth temperature: 37°C
  Growth strain: DH5alpha
  Copy number: High Copy
Gene/Insert
  Gene/Insert name: D. melanogaster zfh1 enhancer & D. pseudoobscura ush core promoter -TSS#1
  Species: D. melanogaster (fly)
  Insert size (bp): 237
  Cloning method: Gibson Cloning
  Sequencing primers: 5′ RVprimer3
Terms and licenses: Academic/Nonprofit Terms; Industry Terms: Not Available to Industry
Depositor comments: here we inserted a single sequence (rather then a library) into pSTAP-seq_fly-zfh1 between AgeI and SalI using In-Fusion (Clonetech)
How to cite: pSTAP-seq_fly-zfh1_spikeIn-3 was a gift from Alexander Stark (Addgene plasmid # 86389 ; http://n2t.net/addgene:86389 ; RRID:Addgene_86389)
