[The description below was written by a language model from this plasmid's Addgene catalogue record and the feature table of its GenBank file.]
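Description:
pSTAP-seq_fly-zfh1_spikeIn-3 is a 4,579 bp circular plasmid built on the Promega pGL3 backbone and classed by its depositors as a STAP-seq spike-in vector. It is propagated in E. coli at high copy from a ColE1/pUC-type origin, with ampicillin selection provided by the bla gene under its own promoter. An f1 phage origin is also present. It derives from the STAP-seq screening vector pSTAP-seq_fly-zfh1. In place of the library of candidate fragments normally cloned there, a single defined sequence was inserted between the AgeI and SalI sites by homology-based cloning.

The recorded insert combines the Drosophila melanogaster zfh1 enhancer with a D. pseudoobscura ush core promoter (designated TSS#1), with a listed insert size of 237 bp. Neither element is annotated in the feature table, which leaves an uncharacterised stretch between the pGL3 upstream elements and the annotated reporter-side features. The annotated parts fit a reporter transcription unit. A synthetic poly(A) signal and an RNA polymerase II pause site from the human alpha-2 globin gene sit upstream and insulate the cloning region from read-through transcription originating in the backbone. Downstream lie a Kozak consensus, a modified Drosophila myosin heavy chain intron 16 and an SV40 polyadenylation signal. A GFP primer site suggests a GFP-derived sequence in the transcript, but no reporter coding sequence is annotated.

The plasmid's stated purpose is to produce a transcript that initiates at the D. pseudoobscura core promoter. That transcript serves as a transfection control for normalising STAP-seq experiments, which measure how core promoters respond to an enhancer. Because the promoter comes from another fly species, its transcripts are presumably distinguishable from those of a D. melanogaster library.
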