LOCUS       Exported 4579 bp ds-DNA circular SYN 13-MAY-2021
DEFINITION  Expression vector for a transcript origination from a D. pse core
            promoter, which is used as trasfection control (normalization), i.e.
            STAP-seq screening vector containing one specific core promoter.
ACCESSION   .
VERSION     .
KEYWORDS    pSTAP-seq_fly-zfh1_spikeIn-3
SOURCE      synthetic DNA construct
  ORGANISM  synthetic DNA construct
REFERENCE   1 (bases 1 to 4579)
  AUTHORS   Arnold CD, Zabidi MA, Pagani M, Rath M, Schernhuber K, Kazmar T,
            Stark A
  TITLE     Genome-wide assessment of sequence-intrinsic enhancer responsiveness
            at single-base-pair resolution.
  JOURNAL   Nat Biotechnol. 2016 Dec 26. doi: 10.1038/nbt.3739.
  PUBMED    28024147
REFERENCE   2 (bases 1 to 4579)
  AUTHORS   .
  TITLE     Direct Submission
  JOURNAL   Exported May 13, 2021 from SnapGene Server 1.1.58
            http://www.snapgene.com
FEATURES             Location/Qualifiers
     source          1..4579
                     /organism="synthetic DNA construct"
                     /mol_type="other DNA"
     rep_origin      1..456
                     /direction=RIGHT
                     /label=f1 ori
                     /note="f1 bacteriophage origin of replication; arrow
                     indicates direction of (+) strand synthesis"
     primer_bind     complement(88..107)
                     /label=F1ori-R
                     /note="F1 origin, reverse primer"
     primer_bind     298..319
                     /label=F1ori-F
                     /note="F1 origin, forward primer"
     polyA_signal    587..635
                     /note="synthetic polyadenylation signal"
     misc_feature    649..740
                     /label=pause site
                     /note="RNA polymerase II transcriptional pause signal from
                     the human alpha-2 globin gene"
     primer_bind     689..708
                     /label=RVprimer3
                     /note="pGL3 vector, forward primer"
     regulatory      1952..1961
                     /regulatory_class="other"
                     /note="vertebrate consensus sequence for strong initiation
                     of translation (Kozak, 1987)"
     intron          1967..2033
                     /label=Mhc intron
                     /note="modified Drosophila myosin heavy chain intron 16
                     (Pfeiffer et al., 2010)"
     primer_bind     complement(2078..2106)
                     /label=GFP-R
                     /note="GFP, reverse primer. Does NOT anneal to EGFP"
     polyA_signal    2273..2394
                     /label=SV40 poly(A) signal
                     /note="SV40 polyadenylation signal"
     primer_bind     complement(2284..2303)
                     /label=EBV-rev
                     /note="SV40 polyA terminator, reverse primer"
     primer_bind     2338..2357
                     /label=SV40pA-R
                     /note="SV40 polyA, reverse primer"
     primer_bind     complement(2658..2675)
                     /label=L4440
                     /note="L4440 vector, forward primer"
     rep_origin      complement(2829..3417)
                     /direction=LEFT
                     /label=ori
                     /note="high-copy-number ColE1/pMB1/pBR322/pUC origin of
                     replication"
     primer_bind     complement(2909..2928)
                     /label=pBR322ori-F
                     /note="pBR322 origin, forward primer"
     CDS             complement(3588..4448)
                     /codon_start=1
                     /gene="bla"
                     /product="beta-lactamase"
                     /label=AmpR
                     /note="confers resistance to ampicillin, carbenicillin, and
                     related antibiotics"
                     /translation="MSIQHFRVALIPFFAAFCLPVFAHPETLVKVKDAEDQLGARVGYI
                     ELDLNSGKILESFRPEERFPMMSTFKVLLCGAVLSRIDAGQEQLGRRIHYSQNDLVEYS
                     PVTEKHLTDGMTVRELCSAAITMSDNTAANLLLTTIGGPKELTAFLHNMGDHVTRLDRW
                     EPELNEAIPNDERDTTMPVAMATTLRKLLTGELLTLASRQQLIDWMEADKVAGPLLRSA
                     LPAGWFIADKSGAGERGSRGIIAALGPDGKPSRIVVIYTTGSQATMDERNRQIAEIGAS
                     LIKHW"
     primer_bind     4211..4230
                     /label=Amp-R
                     /note="Ampicillin resistance gene, reverse primer"
     promoter        complement(4449..4553)
                     /gene="bla"
                     /label=AmpR promoter
ORIGIN
        1 nnnnnnnnnn nnnnnnnnnn nnnnnnnnnn nnnnnnnnnn nnnnnnnnnn nnnnnnnnnn
       61 nnnnnnnnnn nnnnnnnnnn nnnnnnnnnn nnnnnnnnnn nnnnnnnnnn nnnnnnnnnn
      121 nnnncnnnnn nnnnnnnnnn nnnnnnnnnn nnnnnnnnnn nnnnnnnnnn nnnnnnnnnn
      181 nnnnnnnnnn nnnnnnnnnn nnnnnnnnnn nnnnnnannn nnnnnnnnnn nnnnnnnnnn
      241 nnnnnnnnnn nnnnnnnnnn nnnnnncctt tgacgttgga gtccacgttc tttaatagtg
      301 gactcttgtt ccaaactgga acaacactca accctatctc ggtctattct tttgatttat
      361 aagggatttt gccgatttcg gcctattggt taaaaaatga gctgatttaa caaaaattta
      421 acgcgaattt taacaaaata ttaacgctta caatttgcca ttcgccattc aggctgcgca
      481 actgttggga agggcgatcg gtgcgggcct cttcgctatt acgccagccc aagctaccat
      541 gataagtaag taatattaag gtacgggagg tacttggagc ggccgcaata aaatatcttt
      601 attttcatta catctgtgtg ttggtttttt gtgtgaatcg atagtactaa catacgctct
      661 ccatcaaaac aaaacgaaac aaaacaaact agcaaaatag gctgtcccca gtgcaagtgc
      721 aggtgccaga acatttctct atcgataggt accttaaaag tgccagtgct tgtggcgtgc
      781 acggagaaaa aaaccttgag gtcatatttg aaaaaaaaaa aaaaaaaact aaattccaag
      841 tgagtagttt actcttagtc actatcgagt gtgtgctgtt tgtttttcga aatatgcata
      901 tcttagctac ttgcgttgct gttttttttt tttttttttt tttgacgatt tgtcaacagg
      961 aaatatgcat aaggttggct cgggatccgg atcggatggc atggggtttg attggatgcc
     1021 gtacttggca ccgcactgcc gttatcggtt ggctcatttc ccgttagccg cgaacaaagc
     1081 ccacgcattg tgctacgacc gccgtgatgt gttcaaagat caagtgcccc cagaaccatc
     1141 tcctgccatc cctgccatcc ctgcccgcct gcatccatcg cgggcattca gattccgact
     1201 gcgcatgagc agcggtctcc aacacgtaag caagtggaag gcgagggata agaacaagta
     1261 acttctctct tatcggacgc ttccaggaat ttcgatcctc gcaccgcatt ccgcaggttt
     1321 agtcactgga ttccacggct tttcgagtcg attgtcccaa gaaacattat tttggacatg
     1381 tgactcactg actcaaagct attatcactt ctcggacata tgcgtgtata taaaatattt
     1441 ttaaacatta ttaggtatac tataaactct gcctcattca tgcctacaga acttcagcct
     1501 tgacattcta tatatagaaa cccttactac gtctttactc tttaaatagt tctttggata
     1561 ttatattagc acattgatgt gctttttttt tggatggttg tgtccaactc acggtaccga
     1621 gctcttacgc gtgctagccc gggctcgaga tcttagagca tgcaccggac actctttccc
     1681 tacacgacgc tcttccgatc ttttgtgcga gctttcgtcg attttggagc gaagcagcag
     1741 ccccaacgcg tttggcgacg ccaacctgct tacagtttta gttgggagct tgcactgttc
     1801 ggacgttcaa aagcccacaa gccacgcccc caccgacaag gcactggcaa aacacgcgac
     1861 aaggcagcaa cagatcggaa gagcacacgt ctgaactcca gtcactcgac gaattcggcc
     1921 cctgcagggg cattccggta ctgttggtaa agccaccatg gaaaaggtag gttcaaccac
     1981 tgatgcctag gcacaccgaa acgactaacc ctaattctta tcctttactt caggccactt
     2041 aagcatggct agcaaaggag aagaactctt cactggagtt gtcccaattc ttgttgaatt
     2101 agatggtgat gttaacggcc acaagttctc tgtcagtgga gagggtgaag gtgatgcaac
     2161 atacggaaaa cttaccctga agttcatctg cactactggc aaactgcctg ttccctggcc
     2221 aacactagtc tgatctagag tcggggcggc cggccgcttc gagcagacat gataagatac
     2281 attgatgagt ttggacaaac cacaactaga atgcagtgaa aaaaatgctt tatttgtgaa
     2341 atttgtgatg ctattgcttt atttgtaacc attataagct gcaataaaca agttaacaac
     2401 aacaattgca ttcattttat gtttcaggtt cagggggagg tgtgggaggt tttttaaagc
     2461 aagtaaaacc tctacaaatg tggtaaaatc gataaggatc cgaccgatgc cctcaagctt
     2521 tgagaggggc ccccttcaac ccagtcagct ccgacgtctt ggcgcccccg cggggcatga
     2581 ctatcgtcgc cgcacttatg actgtcttct ttatcatgca actcgtagga caggtgccgg
     2641 cagcgctctt ccgcttcctc gctcactgac tcgctgcgct cggtcgttcg gctgcggcga
     2701 gcggtatcag ctcactcaaa ggcggtaata cggttatcca cagaatcagg ggataacgca
     2761 ggaaagaaca tgtgagcaaa aggccagcaa aaggccagga accgtaaaaa ggccgcgttg
     2821 ctggcgtttt tccataggct ccgcccccct gacgagcatc acaaaaatcg acgctcaagt
     2881 cagaggtggc gaaacccgac aggactataa agataccagg cgtttccccc tggaagctcc
     2941 ctcgtgcgct ctcctgttcc gaccctgccg cttaccggat acctgtccgc ctttctccct
     3001 tcgggaagcg tggcgctttc tcatagctca cgctgtaggt atctcagttc ggtgtaggtc
     3061 gttcgctcca agctgggctg tgtgcacgaa ccccccgttc agcccgaccg ctgcgcctta
     3121 tccggtaact atcgtcttga gtccaacccg gtaagacacg acttatcgcc actggcagca
     3181 gccactggta acaggattag cagagcgagg tatgtaggcg gtgctacaga gttcttgaag
     3241 tggtggccta actacggcta cactagaaga acagtatttg gtatctgcgc tctgctgaag
     3301 ccagttacct tcggaaaaag agttggtagc tcttgatccg gcaaacaaac caccgctggt
     3361 agcggtggtt tttttgtttg caagcagcag attacgcgca gaaaaaaagg atctcaagaa
     3421 gatcctttga tcttttctac ggggtctgac gctcagtgga acgaaaactc acgttaaggg
     3481 attttggtca tgagattatc aaaaaggatc ttcacctaga tccttttaaa ttaaaaatga
     3541 agttttaaat caatctaaag tatatatgag taaacttggt ctgacagtta ccaatgctta
     3601 atcagtgagg cacctatctc agcgatctgt ctatttcgtt catccatagt tgcctgactc
     3661 cccgtcgtgt agataactac gatacgggag ggcttaccat ctggccccag tgctgcaatg
     3721 ataccgcgag acccacgctc accggctcca gatttatcag caataaacca gccagccgga
     3781 agggccgagc gcagaagtgg tcctgcaact ttatccgcct ccatccagtc tattaattgt
     3841 tgccgggaag ctagagtaag tagttcgcca gttaatagtt tgcgcaacgt tgttgccatt
     3901 gctacaggca tcgtggtgtc acgctcgtcg tttggtatgg cttcattcag ctccggttcc
     3961 caacgatcaa ggcgagttac atgatccccc atgttgtgca aaaaagcggt tagctccttc
     4021 ggtcctccga tcgttgtcag aagtaagttg gccgcagtgt tatcactcat ggttatggca
     4081 gcactgcata attctcttac tgtcatgcca tccgtaagat gcttttctgt gactggtgag
     4141 tactcaacca agtcattctg agaatagtgt atgcggcgac cgagttgctc ttgcccggcg
     4201 tcaatacggg ataataccgc gccacatagc agaactttaa aagtgctcat cattggaaaa
     4261 cgttcttcgg ggcgaaaact ctcaaggatc ttaccgctgt tgagatccag ttcgatgtaa
     4321 cccactcgtg cacccaactg atcttcagca tcttttactt tcaccagcgt ttctgggtga
     4381 gcaaaaacag gaaggcaaaa tgccgcaaaa aagggaataa gggcgacacg gaaatgttga
     4441 atactcatac tcttcctttt tcaatattat tgaagcattt atcagggtta ttgtctcatg
     4501 agcggataca tatttgaatg tatttagaaa aataaacaaa taggggttcc gcgcacattt
     4561 ccccgaaaag tgccacctg
//
